>Addgene plasmid #176235 | pspCas9-Klenow-ST2-com-vector | addgene full sequence | sequence record 348848 | Addgene NGS Result
GTACCCGTTACATAACTTACGGTAAATGGCCCGCCTGGCTGACCGCCCAACGACCCCCGCCCATTGACGT
CAATAGTAACGCCAATAGGGACTTTCCATTGACGTCAATGGGTGGAGTATTTACGGTAAACTGCCCACTT
GGCAGTACATCAAGTGTATCATATGCCAAGTACGCCCCCTATTGACGTCAATGACGGTAAATGGCCCGCC
TGGCATTGTGCCCAGTACATGACCTTATGGGACTTTCCTACTTGGCAGTACATCTACGTATTAGTCATCG
CTATTACCATGGTCGAGGTGAGCCCCACGTTCTGCTTCACTCTCCCCATCTCCCCCCCCTCCCCACCCCC
AATTTTGTATTTATTTATTTTTTAATTATTTTGTGCAGCGATGGGGGCGGGGGGGGGGGGGGGGCGCGCG
CCRGGSGGGGSGGGGSGGGGSGRGGGGSGGGGSGGGGSGRGGSGGRGRGGKGSGGCGGCAGCCAATCAGA
GCGGCGCGCTCCGAAAGTTTCCTTTTATGGCGAGGCGGCGGCGGCGGCGGCCCTATAAAAAGCGAAGCGC
GCGGCGGGCGGGAGTCGCTGCGCGCTGCCTTCGCCCCGTGCCCCGCTCCGCCGCCGCCTCGCGCCGCCCG
CCCCGGCTCTGACTGACCGCGTTACTCCCACAGGTGAGCGGGCGGGACGGCCCTTCTCCTCCGGGCTGTA
ATTAGCTGAGCAAGAGGTAAGGGTTTAAGGGATGGTTGGTTGGTGGGGTATTAATGTTTAATTACCTGGA
GCACCTGCCTGAAATCACTTTTTTTCAGGTTGGACCGGTGCCACCATGGACTATAAGGACCACGACGGAG
ACTACAAGGATCATGATATTGATTACAAAGACGATGACGATAAGATGGCCCCAAAGAAGAAGCGGAAGGT
CGGTATCCACGGAGTCCCAGCAGCCGACAAGAAGTACAGCATCGGCCTGGACATCGGCACCAACTCTGTG
GGCTGGGCCGTGATCACCGACGAGTACAAGGTGCCCAGCAAGAAATTCAAGGTGCTGGGCAACACCGACC
GGCACAGCATCAAGAAGAACCTGATCGGAGCCCTGCTGTTCGACAGCGGCGAAACAGCCGAGGCCACCCG
GCTGAAGAGAACCGCCAGAAGAAGATACACCAGACGGAAGAACCGGATCTGCTATCTGCAAGAGATCTTC
AGCAACGAGATGGCCAAGGTGGACGACAGCTTCTTCCACAGACTGGAAGAGTCCTTCCTGGTGGAAGAGG
ATAAGAAGCACGAGCGGCACCCCATCTTCGGCAACATCGTGGACGAGGTGGCCTACCACGAGAAGTACCC
CACCATCTACCACCTGAGAAAGAAACTGGTGGACAGCACCGACAAGGCCGACCTGCGGCTGATCTATCTG
GCCCTGGCCCACATGATCAAGTTCCGGGGCCACTTCCTGATCGAGGGCGACCTGAACCCCGACAACAGCG
ACGTGGACAAGCTGTTCATCCAGCTGGTGCAGACCTACAACCAGCTGTTCGAGGAAAACCCCATCAACGC
CAGCGGCGTGGACGCCAAGGCCATCCTGTCTGCCAGACTGAGCAAGAGCAGACGGCTGGAAAATCTGATC
GCCCAGCTGCCCGGCGAGAAGAAGAATGGCCTGTTCGGAAACCTGATTGCCCTGAGCCTGGGCCTGACCC
CCAACTTCAAGAGCAACTTCGACCTGGCCGAGGATGCCAAACTGCAGCTGAGCAAGGACACCTACGACGA
CGACCTGGACAACCTGCTGGCCCAGATCGGCGACCAGTACGCCGACCTGTTTCTGGCCGCCAAGAACCTG
TCCGACGCCATCCTGCTGAGCGACATCCTGAGAGTGAACACCGAGATCACCAAGGCCCCCCTGAGCGCCT
CTATGATCAAGAGATACGACGAGCACCACCAGGACCTGACCCTGCTGAAAGCTCTCGTGCGGCAGCAGCT
GCCTGAGAAGTACAAAGAGATTTTCTTCGACCAGAGCAAGAACGGCTACGCCGGCTACATTGACGGCGGA
GCCAGCCAGGAAGAGTTCTACAAGTTCATCAAGCCCATCCTGGAAAAGATGGACGGCACCGAGGAACTGC
TCGTGAAGCTGAACAGAGAGGACCTGCTGCGGAAGCAGCGGACCTTCGACAACGGCAGCATCCCCCACCA
GATCCACCTGGGAGAGCTGCACGCCATTCTGCGGCGGCAGGAAGATTTTTACCCATTCCTGAAGGACAAC
CGGGAAAAGATCGAGAAGATCCTGACCTTCCGCATCCCCTACTACGTGGGCCCTCTGGCCAGGGGAAACA
GCAGATTCGCCTGGATGACCAGAAAGAGCGAGGAAACCATCACCCCCTGGAACTTCGAGGAAGTGGTGGA
CAAGGGCGCTTCCGCCCAGAGCTTCATCGAGCGGATGACCAACTTCGATAAGAACCTGCCCAACGAGAAG
GTGCTGCCCAAGCACAGCCTGCTGTACGAGTACTTCACCGTGTATAACGAGCTGACCAAAGTGAAATACG
TGACCGAGGGAATGAGAAAGCCCGCCTTCCTGAGCGGCGAGCAGAAAAAGGCCATCGTGGACCTGCTGTT
CAAGACCAACCGGAAAGTGACCGTGAAGCAGCTGAAAGAGGACTACTTCAAGAAAATCGAGTGCTTCGAC
TCCGTGGAAATCTCCGGCGTGGAAGATCGGTTCAACGCCTCCCTGGGCACATACCACGATCTGCTGAAAA
TTATCAAGGACAAGGACTTCCTGGACAATGAGGAAAACGAGGACATTCTGGAAGATATCGTGCTGACCCT
GACACTGTTTGAGGACAGAGAGATGATCGAGGAACGGCTGAAAACCTATGCCCACCTGTTCGACGACAAA
GTGATGAAGCAGCTGAAGCGGCGGAGATACACCGGCTGGGGCAGGCTGAGCCGGAAGCTGATCAACGGCA
TCCGGGACAAGCAGTCCGGCAAGACAATCCTGGATTTCCTGAAGTCCGACGGCTTCGCCAACAGAAACTT
CATGCAGCTGATCCACGACGACAGCCTGACCTTTAAAGAGGACATCCAGAAAGCCCAGGTGTCCGGCCAG
GGCGATAGCCTGCACGAGCACATTGCCAATCTGGCCGGCAGCCCCGCCATTAAGAAGGGCATCCTGCAGA
CAGTGAAGGTGGTGGACGAGCTCGTGAAAGTGATGGGCCGGCACAAGCCCGAGAACATCGTGATCGAAAT
GGCCAGAGAGAACCAGACCACCCAGAAGGGACAGAAGAACAGCCGCGAGAGAATGAAGCGGATCGAAGAG
GGCATCAAAGAGCTGGGCAGCCAGATCCTGAAAGAACACCCCGTGGAAAACACCCAGCTGCAGAACGAGA
AGCTGTACCTGTACTACCTGCAGAATGGGCGGGATATGTACGTGGACCAGGAACTGGACATCAACCGGCT
GTCCGACTACGATGTGGACCATATCGTGCCTCAGAGCTTTCTGAAGGACGACTCCATCGACAACAAGGTG
CTGACCAGAAGCGACAAGAACCGGGGCAAGAGCGACAACGTGCCCTCCGAAGAGGTCGTGAAGAAGATGA
AGAACTACTGGCGGCAGCTGCTGAACGCCAAGCTGATTACCCAGAGAAAGTTCGACAATCTGACCAAGGC
CGAGAGAGGCGGCCTGAGCGAACTGGATAAGGCCGGCTTCATCAAGAGACAGCTGGTGGAAACCCGGCAG
ATCACAAAGCACGTGGCACAGATCCTGGACTCCCGGATGAACACTAAGTACGACGAGAATGACAAGCTGA
TCCGGGAAGTGAAAGTGATCACCCTGAAGTCCAAGCTGGTGTCCGATTTCCGGAAGGATTTCCAGTTTTA
CAAAGTGCGCGAGATCAACAACTACCACCACGCCCACGACGCCTACCTGAACGCCGTCGTGGGAACCGCC
CTGATCAAAAAGTACCCTAAGCTGGAAAGCGAGTTCGTGTACGGCGACTACAAGGTGTACGACGTGCGGA
AGATGATCGCCAAGAGCGAGCAGGAAATCGGCAAGGCTACCGCCAAGTACTTCTTCTACAGCAACATCAT
GAACTTTTTCAAGACCGAGATTACCCTGGCCAACGGCGAGATCCGGAAGCGGCCTCTGATCGAGACAAAC
GGCGAAACCGGGGAGATCGTGTGGGATAAGGGCCGGGATTTTGCCACCGTGCGGAAAGTGCTGAGCATGC
CCCAAGTGAATATCGTGAAAAAGACCGAGGTGCAGACAGGCGGCTTCAGCAAAGAGTCTATCCTGCCCAA
GAGGAACAGCGATAAGCTGATCGCCAGAAAGAAGGACTGGGACCCTAAGAAGTACGGCGGCTTCGACAGC
CCCACCGTGGCCTATTCTGTGCTGGTGGTGGCCAAAGTGGAAAAGGGCAAGTCCAAGAAACTGAAGAGTG
TGAAAGAGCTGCTGGGGATCACCATCATGGAAAGAAGCAGCTTCGAGAAGAATCCCATCGACTTTCTGGA
AGCCAAGGGCTACAAAGAAGTGAAAAAGGACCTGATCATCAAGCTGCCTAAGTACTCCCTGTTCGAGCTG
GAAAACGGCCGGAAGAGAATGCTGGCCTCTGCCGGCGAACTGCAGAAGGGAAACGAACTGGCCCTGCCCT
CCAAATATGTGAACTTCCTGTACCTGGCCAGCCACTATGAGAAGCTGAAGGGCTCCCCCGAGGATAATGA
GCAGAAACAGCTGTTTGTGGAACAGCACAAGCACTACCTGGACGAGATCATCGAGCAGATCAGCGAGTTC
TCCAAGAGAGTGATCCTGGCCGACGCTAATCTGGACAAAGTGCTGTCCGCCTACAACAAGCACCGGGATA
AGCCCATCAGAGAGCAGGCCGAGAATATCATCCACCTGTTTACCCTGACCAATCTGGGAGCCCCTGCCGC
CTTCAAGTACTTTGACACCACCATCGACCGGAAGAGGTACACCAGCACCAAAGAGGTGCTGGACGCCACC
CTGATCCACCAGAGCATCACCGGCCTGTACGAGACACGGATCGACCTGTCTCAGCTGGGAGGCGACAAAA
GGCCGGCGGCCACGAAAAAGGCCGGCCAGGCAAAAAAGAAAAAGGGATCCTCTGAGACACCAGGCACCTC
CGAGTCTGCCACCCCTGAGGGAGGAGCACCAGAGGTGACAGCCACCGTGATCTCCTACGATAACTATGTG
ACAATCCTGGACGAGGAGACACTGAAGGCCTGGATCGCCAAGCTGGAGAAGGCCCCCGTGTTCGCCTTTG
ATACAGAGACAGACAGCCTGGATAACATCTCCGCCAATCTGGTGGGCCTGTCTTTCGCCATCGAGCCTGG
CGTGGCCGCCTATATCCCAGTGGCCCACGACTACCTGGATGCCCCCGACCAGATCAGCAGGGAGAGAGCC
CTGGAGCTGCTGAAGCCTCTGCTGGAGGATGAGAAGGCCCTGAAGGTCGGCCAGAACCTGAAGTATGACA
GGGGCATCCTGGCCAATTACGGCATCGAGCTGAGAGGCATCGCCTTTGACACCATGCTGGAGTCTTATAT
CCTGAATAGCGTGGCAGGCCGGCACGACATGGATTCCCTGGCCGAGAGGTGGCTGAAGCACAAGACAATC
ACCTTCGAGGAGATCGCCGGCAAGGGCAAGAACCAGCTGACCTTCAACCAGATCGCCCTGGAGGAGGCAG
GCAGGTACGCAGCAGAGGACGCAGATGTGACCCTGCAGCTGCACCTGAAGATGTGGCCAGATCTGCAGAA
GCACAAGGGCCCCCTGAACGTCTTTGAGAATATCGAGATGCCCCTGGTGCCTGTGCTGAGCCGGATCGAG
CGCAACGGCGTGAAGATCGACCCTAAGGTGCTGCACAATCACTCCGAGGAGCTGACCCTGAGACTGGCCG
AGCTGGAGAAGAAGGCCCACGAGATCGCCGGCGAGGAGTTCAACCTGTCCTCTACAAAGCAGCTGCAGAC
CATCCTGTTTGAGAAGCAGGGCATCAAGCCCCTGAAGAAAACCCCTGGAGGAGCACCATCTACCAGCGAG
GAGGTGCTGGAGGAGCTGGCCCTGGATTATCCCCTGCCTAAAGTGATCCTGGAGTACCGGGGCCTGGCCA
AGCTGAAGTCTACATATACCGACAAGCTGCCCCTGATGATCAACCCTAAGACAGGCCGGGTGCACACCAG
CTACCACCAGGCAGTGACAGCAACCGGCCGCCTGAGCTCCACCGATCCAAACCTGCAGAATATCCCCGTG
AGGAATGAGGAGGGCAGGAGAATCAGACAGGCCTTCATCGCCCCCGAGGATTATGTGATCGTGTCCGCCG
ACTACTCTCAGATCGAGCTGAGGATCATGGCCCACCTGTCCAGAGATAAGGGCCTGCTGACAGCCTTCGC
CGAGGGCAAGGACATCCACAGGGCAACCGCAGCAGAGGTGTTTGGCCTGCCTCTGGAGACAGTGACCTCC
GAGCAGCGGCGCTCTGCCAAGGCCATCAACTTCGGCCTGATCTATGGCATGTCTGCCTTTGGCCTGGCCA
GGCAGCTGAATATCCCTAGAAAGGAGGCCCAGAAGTACATGGACCTGTATTTCGAGAGATACCCCGGCGT
GCTGGAGTACATGGAGAGGACACGCGCACAGGCAAAGGAGCAGGGCTATGTGGAGACACTGGATGGCAGG
AGACTGTACCTGCCAGACATCAAGTCTAGCAACGGAGCAAGGAGGGCAGCAGCAGAGAGGGCCGCCATCA
ATGCCCCCATGCAGGGCACAGCCGCCGATATCATCAAGAGAGCCATGATCGCAGTGGACGCCTGGCTGCA
GGCAGAGCAGCCAAGGGTGAGAATGATCATGCAGGTGCACGATGAGCTGGTGTTTGAGGTGCACAAGGAC
GATGTGGACGCCGTGGCCAAGCAGATCCACCAGCTGATGGAGAACTGTACCCGCCTGGATGTGCCACTGC
TGGTGGAAGTGGGAAGCGGAGAGAATTGGGACCAGGCCCACTGAGGATCCTAAGCTCGCTTTCTTGCTGT
CCAATTTCTATTAAAGGTTCCTTTGTTCCCTAAGTCCAACTACTAAACTGGGGGATATTATGAAGGGCCT
TGAGCATCTGGATTCTGCCTAATAAAAAACATTTATTTTCATTGCTAGCTCGCTTTCTTGCTGTCCAATT
TCTATTAAAGGTTCCTTTGTTCCCTAAGTCCAACTACTAAACTGGGGGATATTATGAAGGGCCTTGAGCA
TCTGGATTCTGCCTAATAAAAAACATTTATTTTCATTGCGAATTCTAGAAAATTCCTAGAGCTCGCTGAT
CAGCCTCGACTGTGCCTTCTAGTTGCCAGCCATCTGTTGTTTGCCCCTCCCCCGTGCCTTCCTTGACCCT
GGAAGGTGCCACTCCCACTGTCCTTTCCTAATAAAATGAGGAAATTGCATCGCATTGTCTGAGTAGGTGT
CATTCTATTCTGGGGGGTGGGGTGGGGCAGGACAGCAAGGGGGAGGATTGGGAAGAGAATAGCAGGCATG
CTGGGGAGGTACGGCCGCAGGAACCCCTAGTGATGGAGTTGGCCACTCCCTCTCTGCGCGCTCGCTCGCT
CACTGAGGCCGGGCGACCAAAGGTCGCCCGACGCCCGGGCTTTGCCCGGGCGGCCTCAGTGAGCGAGCGA
GCGCGCAGCTGCCTGCAGGGGCGCCTGATGCGGTATTTTCTCCTTACGCATCTGTGCGGTATTTCACACC
GCATA
[95 nt withheld, positions 7706-7800]
T
[46 nt withheld, positions 7802-7847]
C
[141 nt withheld, positions 7849-7989]
CCTTTGACGTTGGAGTCCACGTTCTTT
[37 nt withheld, positions 8017-8053]
ACTCTATCTCGGGCTATTCTTTTGATTTATAAGGGATTTTGCCGATTTCGGTCTATTGGTTAAAAAATGA
GCTGATTTAACAAAAATTTAACGCGAATTTTAACAAAATATTAACGTTTACAATTTTATGGTGCACTCTC
AGTACAATCTGCTCTGATGCCGCATAGTTAAGCCAGCCCCGACACCCGCCAACACCCGCTGACGCGCCCT
GACGGGCTTGTCTGCTCCCGGCATCCGCTTACAGACAAGCTGTGACCGTCTCCGGGAGCTGCATGTGTCA
GAGGTTTTCACCGTCATCACCGAAACGCGCGAGACGAAAGGGCCTCGTGATACGCCTATTTTTATAGGTT
AATGTCATGATAATAATGGTTTCTTAGACGTCAGGTGGCACTTTTCGGGGAAATGTGCGCGGAACCCCTA
TTTGTTTATTTTTCTAAATACATTCAAATATGTATCCGCTCATGAGACAATAACCCTGATAAATGCTTCA
ATAATATTGAAAAAGGAAGAGTATGAGTATTCAACATTTCCGTGTCGCCCTTATTCCCTTTTTTGCGGCA
TTTTGCCTTCCTGTTTTTGCTCACCCAGAAACGCTGGTGAAAGTAAAAGATGCTGAAGATCAGTTGGGTG
CACGAGTGGGTTACATCGAACTGGATCTCAACAGCGGTAAGATCCTTGAGAGTTTTCGCCCCGAAGAACG
TTTTCCAATGATGAGCACTTTTAAAGTTCTGCTATGTGGCGCGGTATTATCCCGTATTGACGCCGGGCAA
GAGCAACTCGGTCGCCGCATACACTATTCTCAGAATGACTTGGTTGAGTACTCACCAGTCACAGAAAAGC
ATCTTACGGATGGCATGACAGTAAGAGAATTATGCAGTGCTGCCATAACCATGAGTGATAACACTGCGGC
CAACTTACTTCTGACAACGATCGGAGGACCGAAGGAGCTAACCGCTTTTTTGCACAACATGGGGGATCAT
GTAACTCGCCTTGATCGTTGGGAACCGGAGCTGAATGAAGCCATACCAAACGACGAGCGTGACACCACGA
TGCCTGTAGCAATGGCAACAACGTTGCGCAAACTATTAACTGGCGAACTACTTACTCTAGCTTCCCGGCA
ACAATTAATAGACTGGATGGAGGCGGATAAAGTTGCAGGACCACTTCTGCGCTCGGCCCTTCCGGCTGGC
TGGTTTATTGCTGATAAATCTGGAGCCGGTGAGCGTGGAAGCCGCGGTATCATTGCAGCACTGGGGCCAG
ATGGTAAGCCCTCCCGTATCGTAGTTATCTACACGACGGGGAGTCAGGCAACTATGGATGAACGAAATAG
ACAGATCGCTGAGATAGGTGCCTCACTGATTAAGCATTGGTAACTGTCAGACCAAGTTTACTCATATATA
CTTTAGATTGATTTAAAACTTCATTTTTAATTTAAAAGGATCTAGGTGAAGATCCTTTTTGATAATCTCA
TGACCAAAATCCCTTAACGTGAGTTTTCGTTCCACTGAGCGTCAGACCCCGTAGAAAAGATCAAAGGATC
TTCTTGAGATCCTTTTTTTCTGCGCGTAATCTGCTGCTTGCAAACAAAAAAACCACCGCTACCAGCGGTG
GTTTGTTTGCCGGATCAAGAGCTACCAACTCTTTTTCCGAAGGTAACTGGCTTCAGCAGAGCGCAGATAC
CAAATACTGTTCTTCTAGTGTAGCCGTAGTTAGGCCACCACTTCAAGAACTCTGTAGCACCGCCTACATA
CCTCGCTCTGCTAATCCTGTTACCAGTGGCTGCTGCCAGTGGCGATAAGTCGTGTCTTACCGGGTTGGAC
TCAAGACGATAGTTACCGGATAAGGCGCAGCGGTCGGGCTGAACGGGGGGTTCGTGCACACAGCCCAGCT
TGGAGCGAACGACCTACACCGAACTGAGATACCTACAGCGTGAGCTATGAGAAAGCGCCACGCTTCCCGA
AGGGAGAAAGGCGGACAGGTATCCGGTAAGCGGCAGGGTCGGAACAGGAGAGCGCACGAGGGAGCTTCCA
GGGGGAAACGCCTGGTATCTTTATAGTCCTGTCGGGTTTCGCCACCTCTGACTTGAGCGTCGATTTTTGT
GATGCTCGTCAGGGGGGCGGAGCCTATGGAAAAACGCCAGCAACGCGGCCTTTTTACGGTTCCTGGCCTT
TTGCTGGCCTTTTGCTCACATGTGAGGGCCTATTTCCCATGATTCCTTCATATTTGCATATACGATACAA
GGCTGTTAGAGAGATAATTGGAATTAATTTGACTGTAAACACAAAGATATTAGTACAAAATACGTGACGT
AGAAAGTAATAATTTCTTGGGTAGTTTGCAGTTTTAAAATTATGTTTTAAAATGGACTATCATATGCTTA
CCGTAACTTGAAAGTATTTCGATTTCTTGGCTTTATATATCTTGTGGAAAGGACGAAACACCGGTGTCTT
CCTCGAGGAAGACCCGTTTGAGAGCTAGAAATAGCAAGTTCAAATAAGGCTAGTCCGTTATCAACTTGGC
TGAATGCCTGCGAGCATCCCACCCAAGTGGCACCGAGTCGGTGCTTTTTTTG
Features (pLannotate 1.2.2; 19 found; start..end, strand, type, name):
      6..291     +  enhancer       CMV enhancer: human cytomegalovirus immediate early enhancer; contains an 18-bp deletion relative to the standard CMV enhancer
    571..798     +  intron         hybrid intron: hybrid between chicken β-actin (CBA) and minute virus of mice (MMV) introns (Gray et al., 2011)
    936..2537    +  CDS            Cas9(N): N-terminal portion of Streptococcus pyogenes Cas9 (Zetsche et al., 2015)
   2538..5036    +  CDS            Cas9(C): C-terminal portion of Streptococcus pyogenes Cas9 (Zetsche et al., 2015)
   5037..6971    +  CDS            polA (fragment): DPO1_ECOLI - Also known as resA. Experimental evidence at protein level: Swiss-Prot protein existence level 1. In addition to polymerase activity, this DNA polymerase exhibits 3'-5' and 5'-3' exonuclease activity. It is able to utilize nicked circular duplex DNA as a template and can unwind the parental DNA strand from its template. From Escherichia coli (strain K12).
   6984..7115    +  polyA_signal   β-globin poly(A) (fragment): human β-globin polyadenylation signal
   7118..7249    +  polyA_signal   β-globin poly(A) (fragment): human β-globin polyadenylation signal
   7290..7401    +  polyA_signal   bGH poly(A) signal: bovine growth hormone polyadenylation signal
   7509..7649    +  repeat_region  AAV2 ITR: inverted terminal repeat of adeno-associated virus serotype 2 inverted
   7654..7705    -  misc_feature   bom (fragment): basis of mobility region from pBR322
   7724..8179    +  rep_origin     f1 ori (sequence partly withheld): f1 bacteriophage origin of replication; arrow indicates direction of (+) strand synthesis
   8180..8229    -  misc_feature   bom (fragment): basis of mobility region from pBR322
   8331..8366    -  CDS            rop (fragment): Rop protein, which maintains plasmids at low copy number; rop
   8461..8565    +  promoter       AmpR promoter: bla
   8566..9426    +  CDS            AmpR: β-lactamase; bla; confers resistance to ampicillin, carbenicillin, and related antibiotics
   9597..10185   +  rep_origin     ori: high-copy-number ColE1/pMB1/pBR322/pUC origin of replication
  10247..10487   +  promoter       U6 promoter: RNA polymerase III promoter for human U6 snRNA
  10519..10571   +  misc_RNA       gRNA scaffold (fragment): guide RNA scaffold for the Streptococcus pyogenes CRISPR/Cas9 system
  10598..10617   +  misc_RNA       gRNA scaffold (fragment): guide RNA scaffold for the Streptococcus pyogenes CRISPR/Cas9 system
