[The description below was written by a language model from this plasmid's Addgene catalogue record and pLannotate feature annotations shown in this document.]
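Description:
pspCas9-Klenow-ST2-com-vector is a 10.6 kb empty-backbone plasmid for co-expressing a Streptococcus pyogenes Cas9–Klenow fusion protein and a single guide RNA. The catalogue lists it as a bacterial expression vector derived from an earlier Addgene plasmid, but the annotated regulatory elements are mammalian. In E. coli it is maintained through a high-copy ColE1/pUC-type origin and selected with ampicillin via the bla gene. An f1 phage origin and small remnants of pBR322 bom and rop sequences are also present.

The protein cassette begins with a CMV enhancer followed by a hybrid chicken β-actin/minute virus of mice intron. The core promoter between them is not annotated. The full Cas9 coding sequence (annotated as contiguous N- and C-terminal portions) runs directly into a fragment of E. coli polA, the DNA polymerase I gene from which the Klenow fragment derives. Downstream lie two tandem copies of human β-globin (HBB) 3′ UTR sequence, which the depositor states are included to enhance expression, and then a bovine growth hormone polyadenylation signal. A single AAV2 ITR is annotated after the cassette. No second ITR is detected, so the record does not support use as an AAV packaging vector.

A human U6 Pol III promoter drives the sgRNA. Its scaffold is annotated as two fragments separated by a short gap, consistent with a modification of the scaffold; the "ST2-com" in the name may refer to this, though the record does not explain it. No spacer is supplied, so users add their own targeting sequence. The associated publication concerns tethering a DNA polymerase to Cas9-induced double-strand breaks to reduce deletion size and increase templated insertions.
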