Addgene plasmid #176235: pspCas9-Klenow-ST2-com-vector
Purpose: (Empty Backbone) Vector plasmid for expressing spCas9-Klenow fusion protein and sgRNA. There are two copies of HBB 3’ UTR in the 3’UTR of spCas9-Klenow to enhance expression.
Depositing lab: Baisong Lu. Depositing organization: Wake Forest University Health Sciences. Publication: Targeting DNA polymerase to DNA double-strand breaks reduces DNA deletion size and increases templated insertions generated by CRISPR/Cas9. Yoo KW, Yadav MK, Song Q, Atala A, Lu B. Nucleic Acids Res. 2022 Mar 22. pii: 6552087. doi: 10.1093/nar/gkac186. PubMed 35323942.
Backbone
  Vector backbone: Addgene# 136269
  Vector type: Bacterial Expression
Growth in bacteria
  Bacterial resistance: Ampicillin, 100 μg/mL
  Growth temperature: 37°C
  Growth strain: NEB Stable
  Copy number: Unknown
Terms and licenses: Academic/Nonprofit Terms; Industry Terms: Not Available to Industry
How to cite: pspCas9-Klenow-ST2-com-vector was a gift from Baisong Lu (Addgene plasmid # 176235 ; http://n2t.net/addgene:176235 ; RRID:Addgene_176235)
